Addgene plasmid #141028: pUC-DEST-cjBLIMP1-Venus-HygTK
Purpose: Reporter integration
Depositing lab: Hideyuki Okano. Depositing organization: Keio University. Publication: A versatile toolbox for knock-in gene targeting based on the Multisite Gateway technology. Yoshimatsu S, Sone T, Nakajima M, Sato T, Okochi R, Ishikawa M, Nakamura M, Sasaki E, Shiozawa S, Okano H. PLoS One. 2019 Aug 27;14(8):e0221164. doi: 10.1371/journal.pone.0221164. eCollection 2019. PubMed 31454364.
Backbone
  Vector backbone: pUC
  Vector type: Mammalian Expression
Growth in bacteria
  Bacterial resistance: Ampicillin, 100 μg/mL
  Growth temperature: 37°C
  Growth strain: NEB Stable
  Copy number: High Copy
Gene/Insert
  Gene/Insert name: mVenus
  Species: Synthetic
  Cloning method: Restriction Enzyme; 5′ cloning site Unknown (unknown if destroyed)
Terms and licenses: Academic/Nonprofit Terms; Industry Terms: Not Available to Industry
Depositor comments: Please note: Plasmid contains a K206A mutation in Venus and a P349R mutation in HygTK. These mutations are not known to affect plasmid function.
How to cite: pUC-DEST-cjBLIMP1-Venus-HygTK was a gift from Hideyuki Okano (Addgene plasmid # 141028 ; http://n2t.net/addgene:141028 ; RRID:Addgene_141028)
