[The description below was written by a language model from this plasmid's Addgene catalogue record and pLannotate feature annotations shown in this document.]
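Description:
pUC-DEST-cjBLIMP1-Venus-HygTK is an 8.3 kb knock-in targeting (donor) vector built on a pUC backbone by Multisite Gateway assembly and catalogued for reporter integration in mammalian cells. It is propagated in E. coli through the high-copy ColE1/pUC origin with ampicillin selection from the bla gene. Remnants of the pUC lacZα/lac promoter region and multiple cloning site flank the assembled cassette.

The payload lies between attB3 and attB4 sites, with attB1 and attB2 marking the internal junctions left by the Gateway reaction. The first module contains a sequence annotated as the end of the PRDM1 (BLIMP1) coding region. It is joined directly to a P2A peptide and then the yellow fluorescent protein Venus, so that after integration the reporter would be co-translated with the endogenous protein and released as a separate polypeptide, reporting BLIMP1 expression. The untagged stretches upstream of the PRDM1 fragment, and between attB2 and attB4, are consistent with 5′ and 3′ homology arms, although the annotation does not label them. The "cj" prefix presumably denotes the source species of the BLIMP1 locus, but the record does not state it. The feature table matched the fragment only to the human protein.

Between attB1 and attB2 sits a selection cassette: the mouse PGK promoter drives a hygromycin phosphotransferase–HSV thymidine kinase fusion (HygTK), followed by the PGK polyadenylation signal. This arrangement allows positive selection with hygromycin and negative selection with nucleoside analogues such as ganciclovir. No recombinase or transposon sites for removing the cassette are annotated. The depositor notes a K206A substitution in Venus and a P349R substitution in HygTK, neither of which is known to affect function.
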