Features (pLannotate 1.2.2; 24 found; start..end, strand, type, name):
     36..57      -  misc_feature   MCS (fragment): pUC18/19 multiple cloning site
     73..93      +  protein_bind   attB3: mutant version of attB; core recombination site for the Gateway® BP reaction BP Clonase™
    359..718     +  CDS            PRDM1 (fragment): PRDM1_HUMAN - Also known as BLIMP1. Experimental evidence at protein level: Swiss-Prot protein existence level 1. Transcription factor that mediates a transcriptional program in various innate and adaptive immune tissue-resident lymphocyte T cell types such as tissue-resident memory T (Trm), natural killer (trNK) and natural killer T (NKT) cells and negatively regulates gene expression of proteins that promote the egress of tissue-resident T-cell populations from non-lymphoid organs. Plays a role in the development, retention and long-term establishment of adaptive and innate tissue- resident
    719..775     +  CDS            P2A: 2A peptide from porcine teschovirus-1 polyprotein Eukaryotic ribosomes fail to insert a peptide bond between the Gly and Pro residues, yielding separate polypeptides.
    776..1489    +  CDS            Venus: Venus is a basic (constitutively fluorescent) yellow fluorescent protein published in 2002, derived from Aequorea victoria. It is reported to be a rapidly-maturing weak dimer with moderate acid sensitivity.
   1733..1753    +  protein_bind   attB1: mutant version of attB; core recombination site for the Gateway® BP reaction BP Clonase™
   1763..2262    +  promoter       PGK promoter: mouse phosphoglycerate kinase 1 promoter
   2286..3256    +  CDS            HygR (fragment): aminoglycoside phosphotransferase from E. coli; aph(4)-Ia; confers resistance to hygromycin
   3257..4361    +  CDS            HSV TK (fragment): herpes simplex virus thymidine kinase confers sensitivity to nucleoside analogs such as acyclovir or ganciclovir
   4376..4430    +  CDS            HygR (fragment): aminoglycoside phosphotransferase from E. coli confers resistance to hygromycin
   4434..4708    +  polyA_signal   PGK poly(A) signal (fragment): mouse phosphoglycerate kinase 1 polyadenylation signal
   4730..4750    -  protein_bind   attB2: mutant version of attB; core recombination site for the Gateway® BP reaction BP Clonase™
   5601..5621    -  protein_bind   attB4: mutant version of attB; core recombination site for the Gateway® BP reaction BP Clonase™
   5638..5672    -  misc_feature   MCS (fragment): pUC18/19 multiple cloning site
   5706..5722    -  protein_bind   lac operator: The lac repressor binds to the lac operator to inhibit transcription in E. coli. This inhibition can be relieved by adding lactose or isopropyl-β-D-thiogalactopyranoside (IPTG). lac repressor encoded by lacI
   5730..5760    -  promoter       lac promoter: promoter for the E. coli lac operon
   5775..5796    -  protein_bind   CAP binding site: CAP binding activates transcription in the presence of cAMP. E. coli catabolite activator protein
   5809..5901    -  CDS            lacI (fragment): lac repressor; lacI; The lac repressor binds to the lac operator to inhibit transcription in E. coli. This inhibition can be relieved by adding lactose or isopropyl-β-D-thiogalactopyranoside (IPTG).
   6084..6672    -  rep_origin     ori: high-copy-number ColE1/pMB1/pBR322/pUC origin of replication
   6843..7703    -  CDS            AmpR: β-lactamase; bla; confers resistance to ampicillin, carbenicillin, and related antibiotics
   7704..7808    -  promoter       AmpR promoter: bla
   7903..7938    +  CDS            rop (fragment): Rop protein, which maintains plasmids at low copy number; rop
   8040..8139    +  misc_feature   bom (fragment): basis of mobility region from pBR322
   8145..33      -  CDS            lacZα (fragment) (across the origin): LacZα fragment of β-galactosidase; lacZ fragment
>Addgene plasmid #141028 | pUC-DEST-cjBLIMP1-Venus-HygTK | addgene full sequence | sequence record 304876 | Addgene NGS Result
CCCAGTCACGACGTTGTAAAACGACGGCCAGTGCCAAGCTTGCATGCCTGCAGGTCGGGATATCTGAATT
ATCAACTTTGTATAATAAAGTTGTTGCCACCATGGGCGTCTCCCTTCCCTGCTGTCTCTCTGCTCTGCAC
TGTAGGTCTGCCACAAGCGATTTAGTAGCACCAGCAATCTCAAGACCCACCTGCGACTCCATTCTGGAGA
GAAACCGTACCAGTGCAAGGTGTGCCCTGCCAAGTTCACCCAGTTCGTGCACCTGAAACTGCACAAGCGC
CTGCACACCCGGGAGCGGCCCCACAAGTGCGCCCAGTGCCACAAGAACTACATCCATCTCTGTAGCCTCA
AGGTTCACCTGAAGGGGAACTGCCCTGTAGCCCCAGCCCCTGGGCTGCCCTTGGAAGACCTGACCCGAAT
CAATGAAGAAATTGAGAAGTTTGACATCAGCGACAATGCCGACCGGCTTGAGGACGTGGAGGATGACATC
AGTGTGGTCTCTGTCGTGGAGAAGGAAATTCTGGCCATGGTCAGAAAAGAGAAAGAAGAAACTGGCCTGA
AAGTGTCTTTGCAAAGAAACATGGGGAATGGACTCCTCTCCTCAGGGTGTGGCCTTTACGAGTCATCAGA
TCTGCCCCTCATGAAGTTGCCTCCCAGCAACCCGCTACCTCTGGTACCTGTAAAGGTCAAACAAGAAACA
GTCGAACCAATGGATCCTGCCACGAACTTCTCTCTGTTAAAGCAAGCAGGAGACGTGGAAGAAAACCCCG
GTCCTGTTAGCAAGGGCGAGGAGCTGTTCACCGGGGTGGTGCCCATCCTGGTCGAGCTGGACGGCGACGT
AAACGGCCACAAGTTCAGCGTGTCCGGCGAGGGCGAGGGCGATGCCACCTACGGCAAGCTGACCCTGAAG
CTGATCTGCACCACCGGCAAGCTGCCCGTGCCCTGGCCCACCCTCGTGACCACCCTGGGCTACGGCCTGC
AGTGCTTCGCCCGCTACCCCGACCACATGAAGCAGCACGACTTCTTCAAGTCCGCCATGCCCGAAGGCTA
CGTCCAGGAGCGCACCATCTTCTTCAAGGACGACGGCAACTACAAGACCCGCGCCGAGGTGAAGTTCGAG
GGCGACACCCTGGTGAACCGCATCGAGCTGAAGGGCATCGACTTCAAGGAGGACGGCAACATCCTGGGGC
ACAAGCTGGAGTACAACTACAACAGCCACAACGTCTATATCACCGCCGACAAGCAGAAGAACGGCATCAA
GGCCAACTTCAAGATCCGCCACAACATCGAGGACGGCGGCGTGCAGCTCGCCGACCACTACCAGCAGAAC
ACCCCCATCGGCGACGGCCCCGTGCTGCTGCCCGACAACCACTACCTGAGCTACCAGTCCGCCCTGAGCA
AAGACCCCAACGAGAAGCGCGATCACATGGTCCTGCTGGAGTTCGTGACCGCCGCCGGGATCACTCTCGG
CATGGACGAGCTGTACAAGGAATTTTAACCCTAGAAAGATAATCATATTGTGACGTACGTTAAAGATAAT
CATGCGTAAAATTGACGCATGTGTTTTATCGGTCTGTATATCGAGGTCCCGTGAGGCGTTTGAATAGATA
TTAAGTTTTATTATATTTACACTTACATACTAATAATAAATTCAACAAACAATTCTTTTACGTGACTTTT
AAGATTTAACTCAAACAAAAACTCAAAATTTCTTCTATAAAGTAACAAAACTCAAGTTTGTACAAAAAAG
CAGAATTCTACCGGGTAGGGGAGGCGCTTTTCCCAAGGCAGTCTGGAGCATGCGCTTTAGCAGCCCCGCT
GGGCACTTGGCGCTACACAAGTGGCCTCTGGCCTCGCACACATTCCACATCCACCGGTAGGCGCCAACCG
GCTCCGTTCTTTGGTGGCCCCTTCGCGCCACCTTCTACTCCTCCCCTAGTCAGGAAGTTCCCCCCCGCCC
CGCAGCTCGCGTCGTGCAGGACGTGACAAATGGAAGTAGCACGTCTCACTAGTCTCGTGCAGATGGACAG
CACCGCTGAGCAATGGAAGCGGGTAGGCCTTTGGGGCAGCGGCCAATAGCAGCTTTGCTCCTTCGCTTTC
TGGGCTCAGAGGCTGGGAAGGGGTGGGTCCGGGGGCGGGCTCAGGGGCGGGCTCAGGGGCGGGGCGGGCG
CCCGAAGGTCCTCCGGAGGCCCGGCATTCTGCACGCTTCAAAAGCGCACGTCTGCCGCGCTGTTCTCCTC
TTCCTCATCTCCGGGCCTTTCGACCGATCATCAAGCTTGATCCTCATGAAAAAGCCTGAACTCACCGCGA
CGTCTGTCGAGAAGTTTCTGATCGAAAAGTTCGACAGCGTCTCCGACCTGATGCAGCTCTCGGAGGGCGA
AGAATCTCGTGCTTTCAGCTTCGATGTAGGAGGGCGTGGATATGTCCTGCGGGTAAATAGCTGCGCCGAT
GGTTTCTACAAAGATCGTTATGTTTATCGGCACTTTGCATCGGCCGCGCTCCCGATTCCGGAAGTGCTTG
ACATTGGGGAATTCAGCGAGAGCCTGACCTATTGCATCTCCCGCCGTGCACAGGGTGTCACGTTGCAAGA
CCTGCCTGAAACCGAACTGCCCGCTGTTCTGCAGCCGGTCGCGGAGGCCATGGATGCGATCGCTGCGGCC
GATCTTAGCCAGACGAGCGGGTTCGGCCCATTCGGACCGCAAGGAATCGGTCAATACACTACATGGCGTG
ATTTCATATGCGCGATTGCTGATCCCCATGTGTATCACTGGCAAACTGTGATGGACGACACCGTCAGTGC
GTCCGTCGCGCAGGCTCTCGATGAGCTGATGCTTTGGGCCGAGGACTGCCCCGAAGTCCGGCACCTCGTG
CACGCGGATTTCGGCTCCAACAATGTCCTGACGGACAATGGCCGCATAACAGCGGTCATTGACTGGAGCG
AGGCGATGTTCGGGGATTCCCAATACGAGGTCGCCAACATCTTCTTCTGGAGGCCGTGGTTGGCTTGTAT
GGAGCAGCAGACGCGCTACTTCGAGCGGAGGCATCCGGAGCTTGCAGGATCGCCGCGGCTCCGGGCGTAT
ATGCTCCGCATTGGTCTTGACCAACTCTATCAGAGCTTGGTTGACGGCAATTTCGATGATGCAGCTTGGG
CGCAGGGTCGATGCGACGCAATCGTCCGATCCGGAGCCGGGACTGTCGGGCGTACACAAATCGCCCGCAG
AAGCGCGGCCGTCTGGACCGATGGCTGTGTAGAAGTCGCGTCTGCGTTCGACCAGGCTGCGCGTTCTCGC
GGCCATAGCAACCGACGTACGGCGTTGCGCCCTCGCCGGCAGCAAGAAGCCACGGAAGTCCGCCCGGAGC
AGAAAATGCCCACGCTACTGCGGGTTTATATAGACGGTCCCCACGGGATGGGGAAAACCACCACCACGCA
ACTGCTGGTGGCCCTGGGTTCGCGCGACGATATCGTCTACGTACCCGAGCCGATGACTTACTGGCGGGTG
CTGGGGGCTTCCGAGACAATCGCGAACATCTACACCACACAACACCGCCTCGACCAGGGTGAGATATCGG
CCGGGGACGCGGCGGTGGTAATGACAAGCGCCCAGATAACAATGGGCATGCCTTATGCCGTGACCGACGC
CGTTCTGGCTCCTCATATCGGGGGGGAGGCTGGGAGCTCACATGCCCCGCCCCCGGCCCTCACCCTCATC
TTCGACCGCCATCCCATCGCCGCCCTCCTGTGCTACCCGGCCGCGCGGTACCTTATGGGCAGCATGACCC
CCCAGGCCGTGCTGGCGTTCGTGGCCCTCATCCCGCCGACCTTGCCCGGCACCAACATCGTGCTTGGGGC
CCTTCCGGAGGACAGACACATCGACCGCCTGGCCAAACGCCAGCGCCCCGGCGAGCGGCTGGACCTGGCT
ATGCTGGCTGCGATTCGCCGCGTTTACGGGCTACTTGCCAATACGGTGCGGTATCTGCAGTGCGGCGGGT
CGTGGCGGGAGGACTGGGGACAGCTTTCGGGGACGGCCGTGCCGCCCCAGGGTGCCGAGCCCCAGAGCAA
CGCGGGCCCACGACCCCATATCGGGGACACGTTATTTACCCTGTTTCGGGCCCCCGAGTTGCTGGCCCCC
AACGGCGACCTGTATAACGTGTTTGCCTGGGCCTTGGACGTCTTGGCCAAACGCCTCCGTTCCATGCACG
TCTTTATCCTGGATTACGACCAATCGCCCGCCGGCTGCCGGGACGCCCTGCTGCAACTTACCTCCGGGAT
GGTCCAGACCCACGTCACCACCCCCGGCTCCATACCGACGATATGCGACCTGGCGCGCACGTTTGCCCGG
GAGATGGGGGAGGCTAACTGAGCTCTAGCTTATCGACTCGCCGATAGTGGAAACCGACGCCCCAGCACTC
GTCCGAGGGCAAAGGAATAGTCGAGAAATTGATGATCTATTAAACAATAAAGATGTCCACATGGAAGTTT
TTCCTGTCATACTTTGTTAAGAAGGGTGAGAACAGAGTACCTACATTTTGAATGGAAGGATTGGAGCTAC
GGGGGTGGGGGTGGGGTGGGATTAGATAAATGCCTGCTCTTTACTGAAGGCTCTTTACTATTGCTTTATG
ATAATGTTTCATAGTTGGATATCATAATTTAAACAAGCAAAACCAAATTAAGGGCCAGCTCATTCCTCCC
ACTCATGATCTATAGATCCTCTAGAGTCGAGGGCTGCAGCAGCTTTCTTGTACAAAGTGGGATATCTATA
ACAAGAAAATATATATATAATAAGTTATCACGTAAGTAGAACATGAAATAACAATATAATTATCGTATGA
GTTAAATCTTAAAAGTCACGTAAAAGATAATCATGCGTCATTTTGACTCACGCGGTCGTTATAGTTCAAA
ATCAGTGACACTTACCGCATTGACAAGCACGCCTCACGGGAGCTCCAAGCGGCGACTGAGATGTCCTAAA
TGCACAGCGACGGATTCGCGCTATTTAGAAAGAGAGAGCAATATTTCAAGAATGCATGCGTCAATTTTAC
GCAGACTATCTTTCTAGGGTTAATAAGATTTTCCGAAAACACTTGTTTTGTTTCTTAAGTTATGACTTGG
TGAGTCAGGGTGCCTGTAGGAAGTTGCTTGTACATAATTCCAGCTCTGCAAAGCTCTCTTGATAGCAAAT
GGTTTCCCCTCACCTCTGGAATTAAAGAAGGAACTCCAAAGTTACTGAAATCTCAGGGCATGAACAAGGC
AAAGGCCATATATATATATACTTATTTACTCCCATGTCTATATATTTGCCCCTGTGTATTTTGAATATTT
GTGTGGATATGTTTGCATAGCCTTCCCATTACTGAGACTATTGCCTAGTCATAATTATTTTTTCAATGAT
AATCCTTCATAATTTATTATACAATTTATCATTCAGAAAGCAATAATTAAAAAAGTTTACAATAACTGGA
AAGATTCCTTGTAATTTGAGTATCAATGTATTTTTGTCTTGTGGCCATTCTTTGTAGATAATTTCTGCAC
ATCTCTATAAGTACCTAAGATTTAGTTAAACAAATCTATGACTTCAGTCAACCTCTCTCTCTCTAATAAA
CAACTTTTCTATACAAAGTTGATAGCTTGATATCAATACTCTAGAGGATCCCCGGGTACCGAGCTCGAAT
TCGTAATCATGGTCATAGCTGTTTCCTGTGTGAAATTGTTATCCGCTCACAATTCCACACAACATACGAG
CCGGAAGCATAAAGTGTAAAGCCTGGGGTGCCTAATGAGTGAGCTAACTCACATTAATTGCGTTGCGCTC
ACTGCCCGCTTTCCAGTCGGGAAACCTGTCGTGCCAGCTGCATTAATGAATCGGCCAACGCGCGGGGAGA
GGCGGTTTGCGTATTGGGCGCTCTTCCGCTTCCTCGCTCACTGACTCGCTGCGCTCGGTCGTTCGGCTGC
GGCGAGCGGTATCAGCTCACTCAAAGGCGGTAATACGGTTATCCACAGAATCAGGGGATAACGCAGGAAA
GAACATGTGAGCAAAAGGCCAGCAAAAGGCCAGGAACCGTAAAAAGGCCGCGTTGCTGGCGTTTTTCCAT
AGGCTCCGCCCCCCTGACGAGCATCACAAAAATCGACGCTCAAGTCAGAGGTGGCGAAACCCGACAGGAC
TATAAAGATACCAGGCGTTTCCCCCTGGAAGCTCCCTCGTGCGCTCTCCTGTTCCGACCCTGCCGCTTAC
CGGATACCTGTCCGCCTTTCTCCCTTCGGGAAGCGTGGCGCTTTCTCATAGCTCACGCTGTAGGTATCTC
AGTTCGGTGTAGGTCGTTCGCTCCAAGCTGGGCTGTGTGCACGAACCCCCCGTTCAGCCCGACCGCTGCG
CCTTATCCGGTAACTATCGTCTTGAGTCCAACCCGGTAAGACACGACTTATCGCCACTGGCAGCAGCCAC
TGGTAACAGGATTAGCAGAGCGAGGTATGTAGGCGGTGCTACAGAGTTCTTGAAGTGGTGGCCTAACTAC
GGCTACACTAGAAGAACAGTATTTGGTATCTGCGCTCTGCTGAAGCCAGTTACCTTCGGAAAAAGAGTTG
GTAGCTCTTGATCCGGCAAACAAACCACCGCTGGTAGCGGTGGTTTTTTTGTTTGCAAGCAGCAGATTAC
GCGCAGAAAAAAAGGATCTCAAGAAGATCCTTTGATCTTTTCTACGGGGTCTGACGCTCAGTGGAACGAA
AACTCACGTTAAGGGATTTTGGTCATGAGATTATCAAAAAGGATCTTCACCTAGATCCTTTTAAATTAAA
AATGAAGTTTTAAATCAATCTAAAGTATATATGAGTAAACTTGGTCTGACAGTTACCAATGCTTAATCAG
TGAGGCACCTATCTCAGCGATCTGTCTATTTCGTTCATCCATAGTTGCCTGACTCCCCGTCGTGTAGATA
ACTACGATACGGGAGGGCTTACCATCTGGCCCCAGTGCTGCAATGATACCGCGAGACCCACGCTCACCGG
CTCCAGATTTATCAGCAATAAACCAGCCAGCCGGAAGGGCCGAGCGCAGAAGTGGTCCTGCAACTTTATC
CGCCTCCATCCAGTCTATTAATTGTTGCCGGGAAGCTAGAGTAAGTAGTTCGCCAGTTAATAGTTTGCGC
AACGTTGTTGCCATTGCTACAGGCATCGTGGTGTCACGCTCGTCGTTTGGTATGGCTTCATTCAGCTCCG
GTTCCCAACGATCAAGGCGAGTTACATGATCCCCCATGTTGTGCAAAAAAGCGGTTAGCTCCTTCGGTCC
TCCGATCGTTGTCAGAAGTAAGTTGGCCGCAGTGTTATCACTCATGGTTATGGCAGCACTGCATAATTCT
CTTACTGTCATGCCATCCGTAAGATGCTTTTCTGTGACTGGTGAGTACTCAACCAAGTCATTCTGAGAAT
AGTGTATGCGGCGACCGAGTTGCTCTTGCCCGGCGTCAATACGGGATAATACCGCGCCACATAGCAGAAC
TTTAAAAGTGCTCATCATTGGAAAACGTTCTTCGGGGCGAAAACTCTCAAGGATCTTACCGCTGTTGAGA
TCCAGTTCGATGTAACCCACTCGTGCACCCAACTGATCTTCAGCATCTTTTACTTTCACCAGCGTTTCTG
GGTGAGCAAAAACAGGAAGGCAAAATGCCGCAAAAAAGGGAATAAGGGCGACACGGAAATGTTGAATACT
CATACTCTTCCTTTTTCAATATTATTGAAGCATTTATCAGGGTTATTGTCTCATGAGCGGATACATATTT
GAATGTATTTAGAAAAATAAACAAATAGGGGTTCCGCGCACATTTCCCCGAAAAGTGCCACCTGACGTCT
AAGAAACCATTATTATCATGACATTAACCTATAAAAATAGGCGTATCACGAGGCCCTTTCGTCTCGCGCG
TTTCGGTGATGACGGTGAAAACCTCTGACACATGCAGCTCCCGGAGACGGTCACAGCTTGTCTGTAAGCG
GATGCCGGGAGCAGACAAGCCCGTCAGGGCGCGTCAGCGGGTGTTGGCGGGTGTCGGGGCTGGCTTAACT
ATGCGGCATCAGAGCAGATTGTACTGAGAGTGCACCATATGCGGTGTGAAATACCGCACAGATGCGTAAG
GAGAAAATACCGCATCAGGCGCCATTCGCCATTCAGGCTGCGCAACTGTTGGGAAGGGCGATCGGTGCGG
GCCTCTTCGCTATTACGCCAGCTGGCGAAAGGGGGATGTGCTGCAAGGCGATTAAGTTGGGTAACGCCAG
GGTTTT
